Addgene plasmid #43735: IV-ACA
Depositing lab: Chad Cowan & Kiran Musunuru. Depositing organization: Harvard University. Publication: A TALEN Genome-Editing System for Generating Human Stem Cell-Based Disease Models. Ding Q, Lee YK, Schaefer EA, Peters DT, Veres A, Kim K, Kuperwasser N, Motola DL, Meissner TB, Hendriks WT, Trevisan M, Gupta RM, Moisan A, Banks E, Friesen M, Schinzel RT, Xia F, Tang A, Xia Y, Figueroa E, Wann A, Ahfeldt T, Daheron L, Zhang F, Rubin LL, Peng LF, Chung RT, Musunuru K, Cowan CA. Cell Stem Cell. 2012 Dec 12. pii: S1934-5909(12)00645-5. doi: 10.1016/j.stem.2012.11.011. PubMed 23246482.
Backbone
  Vector backbone: pCRII-TOPO
  Backbone manufacturer: Invitrogen
  Backbone size w/o insert (bp): 3973
  Vector type: Bacterial Cloning
Growth in bacteria
  Bacterial resistance: Ampicillin and Kanamycin, 100 & 50 μg/mL
  Growth temperature: 37°C
  Growth strain: Top10
  Copy number: High Copy
Gene/Insert
  Gene/Insert name: IV-ACA
  Species: Synthetic
  Insert size (bp): 279
  Cloning method: TOPO Cloning
  Sequencing primers: 5′ T7; 3′ M13-rev
Terms and licenses: Academic/Nonprofit Terms; Industry Terms: Not Available to Industry
How to cite: IV-ACA was a gift from Chad Cowan & Kiran Musunuru (Addgene plasmid # 43735 ; http://n2t.net/addgene:43735 ; RRID:Addgene_43735)
