[The description below was written by a language model from this plasmid's Addgene catalogue record.]
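Description:
IV-ACA is a bacterial cloning plasmid built on the commercial pCRII-TOPO backbone (about 4.0 kb without insert), into which a short synthetic fragment of 279 bp was placed by TOPO cloning. It is maintained at high copy number in E. coli, and the record lists both ampicillin and kanamycin resistance, consistent with the dual-marker design of this backbone. The insert is flanked by standard priming sites, with T7 and M13-reverse listed as the sequencing primers on either side. No mammalian promoter, reporter, tag or expression cassette is recorded, and the vector type is given simply as bacterial cloning, so the plasmid serves as a storage and source vehicle for its insert rather than as an expression construct.

The record does not describe what the synthetic insert encodes beyond its name. The plasmid was deposited in connection with a TALEN genome-editing system developed for generating human stem cell-based disease models. In that context, the name plausibly suggests a module from a library of pre-assembled TAL effector repeat units, with "IV" possibly marking a position in the array and "ACA" a three-nucleotide target specificity. The 279 bp size is roughly compatible with a few TAL repeats, but this interpretation is an inference and is not stated in the catalogue fields. No feature table was supplied, so the exact composition of the insert, any flanking restriction sites used for assembly, and its orientation in the backbone cannot be confirmed here. As far as the record supports it, the plasmid's likely use is as a component part for assembling custom TALENs rather than as a standalone functional reagent.
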