>Addgene plasmid #43735 | IV-ACA | depositor partial sequence | sequence record 59000 | IV-ACA sequence 279 bps
CGTCTCGACTCACCCCAGAGCAGGTCGTGGCAATCGCCTCCAACATTGGCGGGAAACAGGCACTCGAGAC
TGTCCAGCGCCTGCTTCCCGTGCTGTGCCAAGCGCACGGCCTCACCCCAGAGCAGGTCGTGGCGATCGCA
AGCCACGACGGAGGAAAGCAAGCCTTGGAAACAGTACAGAGGCTGTTGCCTGTGCTGTGCCAAGCGCACG
GATTAACCCCAGAGCAGGTCGTGGCAATCGCCTCCAACATTGGCGGGAGACCCGCACTGGAGAGAGACG
