>Addgene plasmid #43735 | IV-ACA | addgene partial sequence | sequence record 62227 | M13-F20 5'-TGTAAAACGACGGCCAGT-3'
CTATAGGGCGAATTGGGCCCTCTAGATGCATGCTCGAGCGGCCGCCAGTGTGATGGATATCTGCAGAATT
CGCCCTTATATAGATGCCGTCCTAGCGCGTCTCGACTCACCCCAGAGCAGGTCGTGGCAATCGCCTCCAA
CATTGGCGGGAAACAGGCACTCGAGACTGTCCAGCGCCTGCTTCCCGTGCTGTGCCAAGCGCACGGCCTC
ACCCCAGAGCAGGTCGTGGCGATCGCAAGCCACGACGGAGGAAAGCAAGCCTTGGAAACAGTACAGAGGC
TGTTGCCTGTGCTGTGCCAAGCGCACGGATTAACCCCAGAGCAGGTCGTGGCAATCGCCTCCAACATTGG
CGGGAGACCCGCACTGGAGAGAGACGTGGGCACAGGAAAGATACTTAAGGGCGAATTCCAGCACACTGGC
GGCCGTTACTAGTGGATCCGAGCTCGGTACCAAGCTTGATGCATAGCTTGAGTATTCTATAGTGTCACCT
AAATAGCTTGGCGTAATCATGGTCATAGCTGTTTCCTGTGTGAAATTGTTATCCGCTCACAATTCCACAC
AACATACGAGCCGGAAGCATAAAGTGTAAAGCCTGGGGTGCCTAATGAGTGAGCTAACTCACATTAATTG
CGTTGCGCTCACTGCCCGCTTTCCAGTCGGGAAACCTGTCGTGCCAGCTGCATTAATGAATCGGCCAACG
CGCGGGGAGAGGCGGTTTGCGTATTGGGCGCTCTTCCGCTTCCTCGCTCACTGACTCGCTGCGCTCGGTC
GTTCGGCTGCGGCGAGCGGTATCAGCTCACTCAAAGGCGGTAATACGGTTATCCACAGAATCAGGGGATA
ACGCAGGAAAGAACATGTGAGCAAAAGGCCAGCAAAAGGCCAGGAACCGTAAAAAGGCCGCGTTGCTGGC
GTTTTTCCATA
